>Addgene plasmid #117500 | pcDNA3-hCdt1-HA | addgene full sequence | sequence record 225640 | Addgene NGS Result
TCGACGGATCGGGAGATCTCCCGATCCCCTATGGTGCACTCTCAGTACAATCTGCTCTGATGCCGCATAG
TTAAGCCAGTATCTGCTCCCTGCTTGTGTGTTGGAGGTCGCTGAGTAGTGCGCGAGCAAAATTTAAGCTA
CAACAAGGCAAGGCTTGACCGACAATTGCATGAAGAATCTGCTTAGGGTTAGGCGTTTTGCGCTGCTTCG
CGATGTACGGGCCAGATATACGCGTTGACATTGATTATTGACTAGTTATTAATAGTAATCAATTACGGGG
TCATTAGTTCATAGCCCATATATGGAGTTCCGCGTTACATAACTTACGGTAAATGGCCCGCCTGGCTGAC
CGCCCAACGACCCCCGCCCATTGACGTCAATAATGACGTATGTTCCCATAGTAACGCCAATAGGGACTTT
CCATTGACGTCAATGGGTGGAGTATTTACGGTAAACTGCCCACTTGGCAGTACATCAAGTGTATCATATG
CCAAGTACGCCCCCTATTGACGTCAATGACGGTAAATGGCCCGCCTGGCATTATGCCCAGTACATGACCT
TATGGGACTTTCCTACTTGGCAGTACATCTACGTATTAGTCATCGCTATTACCATGGTGATGCGGTTTTG
GCAGTACATCAATGGGCGTGGATAGCGGTTTGACTCACGGGGATTTCCAAGTCTCCACCCCATTGACGTC
AATGGGAGTTTGTTTTGGCACCAAAATCAACGGGACTTTCCAAAATGTCGTAACAACTCCGCCCCATTGA
CGCAAATGGGCGGTAGGCGTGTACGGTGGGAGGTCTATATAAGCAGAGCTCTCTGGCTAACTAGAGAACC
CACTGCTTACTGGCTTATCGAAATTAATACGACTCACTATAGGGAGACCCAAGCTTACCATGGAGCAGCG
CCGCGTCACCGACTTCTTCGCGCGCCGCCGCCCCGGGCCCCCCCGCATCGCGCCGCCCAAGCTGGCCTGC
CGCACCCCCAGCCCCGCCAGGCCCGCACTCCGCGCCCCGGCCTCCGCTACCAGTGGCAGCCGCAAGCGCG
CCCGCCCGCCCGCCGCCCCCGGACGCGACCAGGCCAGGCCACCGGCCCGCAGGAGACTGCGGCTGTCGGT
GGACGAGGTTTCCAGCCCCAGTACCCCCGAGGCCCCAGACATCCCAGCCTGCCCTTCTCCGGGCCAGAAG
ATAAAGAAATCCACCCCGGCAGCAGGTCAGCCGCCCCACCTGACATCCGCGCAGGACCAGGACACCATCT
CTGAGCTTGCGTCATGCCTGCAACGGGCCCGGGAGCTGGGGGCAAGAGTCCGGGCGCTGAAGGCCAGTGC
CCAGGATGCTGGGGAGTCCTGCACCCCAGAGGCCGAGGGCCGCCCTGAGGAGCCATGTGGCGAGAAGGCG
CCCGCCTACCAGCGCTTCCATGCCCTGGCCCAGCCCGGCCTGCCGGGACTCGTGCTGCCCTACAAGTACC
AGGTGCTGGCGGAGATGTTCCGCAGCATGGACACCATCGTGGGCATGCTCCACAACCGCTCCGAGACGCC
CACCTTTGCCAAGGTCCAGCGGGGCGTCCAGGACATGATGCGTAGGCGTTTTGAGGAGCGCAATGTTGGC
CAGATCAAAACCGTGTACCCGGCCTCCTACCGCTTCCGCCAGGAGCGCAGTGTCCCCACCTTCAAGGATG
GCACCAGGAGGTCAGATTACCAGCTCACCATCGAGCCACTGCTGGAGCAGGAGGCTGACGGAGCAGCCCC
CCAGCTCACGGCCTCGCGCCTCCTGCAGCGACGGCAGATCTTCAGCCAGAAGCTGGTGGAGCACGTCAAG
GAGCACCACAAGGCCTTCCTGGCCTCCCTGAGCCCCGCCATGGTGGTGCCGGAGGACCAGCTGACCCGCT
GGCACCCGCGCTTCAACGTGGATGAAGTACCCGACATCGAGCCGGCCGCGCTGCCCCAGCCACCCGCCAC
GGAGAAGCTCACCACTGCTCAGGAGGTGCTGGCCCGGGCCCGCAACCTGATTTCACCCAGGATGGAGAAG
GCCTTGAGTCAATTGGCCCTGCGCTCTGCTGCGCCCAGCAGCCCCGGGTCTCCCAGGCCAGCACTGCCGG
CTACCCCACCAGCCACCCCGCCTGCAGCCTCTCCCAGTGCTCTGAAGGGGGTGTCCCAGGATCTGCTGGA
GCGGATCCGAGCCAAGGAGGCACAGAAGCAGCTGGCACAGATGACGCGGTGCCCGGAGCAGGAGCAGCGG
CTGCAGCGCTTAGAACGGCTGCCTGAGCTGGCCCGCGTGCTGCGGAGCGTCTTTGTGTCCGAACGCAAGC
CTGCGCTCAGCATGGAGGTGGCCTGTGCCAGGATGGTGGGCAGCTGTTGTACTATCATGAGCCCTGGGGA
AATGGAGAAGCACCTGCTGCTCCTCTCCGAGCTGCTGCCGGACTGGCTCAGCCTCCACCGCATCCGCACC
GACACCTACGTCAAGCTGGACAAGGCCGCGGACCTCGCCCACATCACTGCACGCCTGGCCCACCAGACAC
GTGCTGAGGAGGGGCTGAATTCTTATGATGTTCCTGATTATGCTAGCCTCTAATCTAGAGGGCCCTATTC
TATAGTGTCACCTAAATGCTAGAGCTCGCTGATCAGCCTCGACTGTGCCTTCTAGTTGCCAGCCATCTGT
TGTTTGCCCCTCCCCCGTGCCTTCCTTGACCCTGGAAGGTGCCACTCCCACTGTCCTTTCCTAATAAAAT
GAGGAAATTGCATCGCATTGTCTGAGTAGGTGTCATTCTATTCTGGGGGGTGGGGTGGGGCAGGACAGCA
AGGGGGAGGATTGGGAAGACAATAGCAGGCATGCTGGGGATGCGGTGGGCTCTATGGCTTCTGAGGCGGA
AAGAACCAGCTGGGGCTCTAGGGGGTATCCCC
[124 nt withheld, positions 2903-3026]
C
[91 nt withheld, positions 3028-3118]
A
[49 nt withheld, positions 3120-3168]
CCTTTGACGTTGGAGTCCACGTTCTTT
[37 nt withheld, positions 3196-3232]
ACCCTATCTCGGTCTATTCTTTTGATTTATAAGGGATTTTGCCGATTTCGGCCTATTGGTTAAAAAATGA
GCTGATTTAACAAAAATTTAACGCGAATTAATTCTGTGGAATGTGTGTCAGTTAGGGTGTGGAAAGTCCC
CAGGCTCCCCAGCAGGCAGAAGTATGCAAAGCATGCATCTCAATTAGTCAGCAACCAGGTGTGGAAAGTC
CCCAGGCTCCCCAGCAGGCAGAAGTATGCAAAGCATGCATCTCAATTAGTCAGCAACCATAGTCCCGCCC
CTAACTCCGCCCATCCCGCCCCTAACTCCGCCCAGTTCCGCCCATTCTCCGCCCCATGGCTGACTAATTT
TTTTTATTTATGCAGAGGCCGAGGCCGCCTCTGCCTCTGAGCTATTCCAGAAGTAGTGAGGAGGCTTTTT
TGGAGGCCTAGGCTTTTGCAAAAAGCTCCCGGGAGCTTGTATATCCATTTTCGGATCTGATCAAGAGACA
GGATGAGGATCGTTTCGCATGATTGAACAAGATGGATTGCACGCAGGTTCTCCGGCCGCTTGGGTGGAGA
GGCTATTCGGCTATGACTGGGCACAACAGACAATCGGCTGCTCTGATGCCGCCGTGTTCCGGCTGTCAGC
GCAGGGGCGCCCGGTTCTTTTTGTCAAGACCGACCTGTCCGGTGCCCTGAATGAACTGCAGGACGAGGCA
GCGCGGCTATCGTGGCTGGCCACGACGGGCGTTCCTTGCGCAGCTGTGCTCGACGTTGTCACTGAAGCGG
GAAGGGACTGGCTGCTATTGGGCGAAGTGCCGGGGCAGGATCTCCTGTCATCTCACCTTGCTCCTGCCGA
GAAAGTATCCATCATGGCTGATGCAATGCGGCGGCTGCATACGCTTGATCCGGCTACCTGCCCATTCGAC
CACCAAGCGAAACATCGCATCGAGCGAGCACGTACTCGGATGGAAGCCGGTCTTGTCGATCAGGATGATC
TGGACGAAGAGCATCAGGGGCTCGCGCCAGCCGAACTGTTCGCCAGGCTCAAGGCGCGCATGCCCGACGG
CGAGGATCTCGTCGTGACCCATGGCGATGCCTGCTTGCCGAATATCATGGTGGAAAATGGCCGCTTTTCT
GGATTCATCGACTGTGGCCGGCTGGGTGTGGCGGACCGCTATCAGGACATAGCGTTGGCTACCCGTGATA
TTGCTGAAGAGCTTGGCGGCGAATGGGCTGACCGCTTCCTCGTGCTTTACGGTATCGCCGCTCCCGATTC
GCAGCGCATCGCCTTCTATCGCCTTCTTGACGAGTTCTTCTGAGCGGGACTCTGGGGTTCGAAATGACCG
ACCAAGCGACGCCCAACCTGCCATCACGAGATTTCGATTCCACCGCCGCCTTCTATGAAAGGTTGGGCTT
CGGAATCGTTTTCCGGGACGCCGGCTGGATGATCCTCCAGCGCGGGGATCTCATGCTGGAGTTCTTCGCC
CACCCCAACTTGTTTATTGCAGCTTATAATGGTTACAAATAAAGCAATAGCATCACAAATTTCACAAATA
AAGCATTTTTTTCACTGCATTCTAGTTGTGGTTTGTCCAAACTCATCAATGTATCTTATCATGTCTGTAT
ACCGTCGACCTCTAGCTAGAGCTTGGCGTAATCATGGTCATAGCTGTTTCCTGTGTGAAATTGTTATCCG
CTCACAATTCCACACAACATACGAGCCGGAAGCATAAAGTGTAAAGCCTGGGGTGCCTAATGAGTGAGCT
AACTCACATTAATTGCGTTGCGCTCACTGCCCGCTTTCCAGTCGGGAAACCTGTCGTGCCAGCTGCATTA
ATGAATCGGCCAACGCGCGGGGAGAGGCGGTTTGCGTATTGGGCGCTCTTCCGCTTCCTCGCTCACTGAC
TCGCTGCGCTCGGTCGTTCGGCTGCGGCGAGCGGTATCAGCTCACTCAAAGGCGGTAATACGGTTATCCA
CAGAATCAGGGGATAACGCAGGAAAGAACATGTGAGCAAAAGGCCAGCAAAAGGCCAGGAACCGTAAAAA
GGCCGCGTTGCTGGCGTTTTTCCATAGGCTCCGCCCCCCTGACGAGCATCACAAAAATCGACGCTCAAGT
CAGAGGTGGCGAAACCCGACAGGACTATAAAGATACCAGGCGTTTCCCCCTGGAAGCTCCCTCGTGCGCT
CTCCTGTTCCGACCCTGCCGCTTACCGGATACCTGTCCGCCTTTCTCCCTTCGGGAAGCGTGGCGCTTTC
TCATAGCTCACGCTGTAGGTATCTCAGTTCGGTGTAGGTCGTTCGCTCCAAGCTGGGCTGTGTGCACGAA
CCCCCCGTTCAGCCCGACCGCTGCGCCTTATCCGGTAACTATCGTCTTGAGTCCAACCCGGTAAGACACG
ACTTATCGCCACTGGCAGCAGCCACTGGTAACAGGATTAGCAGAGCGAGGTATGTAGGCGGTGCTACAGA
GTTCTTGAAGTGGTGGCCTAACTACGGCTACACTAGAAGAACAGTATTTGGTATCTGCGCTCTGCTGAAG
CCAGTTACCTTCGGAAAAAGAGTTGGTAGCTCTTGATCCGGCAAACAAACCACCGCTGGTAGCGGTGGTT
TTTTTGTTTGCAAGCAGCAGATTACGCGCAGAAAAAAAGGATCTCAAGAAGATCCTTTGATCTTTTCTAC
GGGGTCTGACGCTCAGTGGAACGAAAACTCACGTTAAGGGATTTTGGTCATGAGATTATCAAAAAGGATC
TTCACCTAGATCCTTTTAAATTAAAAATGAAGTTTTAAATCAATCTAAAGTATATATGAGTAAACTTGGT
CTGACAGTTACCAATGCTTAATCAGTGAGGCACCTATCTCAGCGATCTGTCTATTTCGTTCATCCATAGT
TGCCTGACTCCCCGTCGTGTAGATAACTACGATACGGGAGGGCTTACCATCTGGCCCCAGTGCTGCAATG
ATACCGCGAGACCCACGCTCACCGGCTCCAGATTTATCAGCAATAAACCAGCCAGCCGGAAGGGCCGAGC
GCAGAAGTGGTCCTGCAACTTTATCCGCCTCCATCCAGTCTATTAATTGTTGCCGGGAAGCTAGAGTAAG
TAGTTCGCCAGTTAATAGTTTGCGCAACGTTGTTGCCATTGCTACAGGCATCGTGGTGTCACGCTCGTCG
TTTGGTATGGCTTCATTCAGCTCCGGTTCCCAACGATCAAGGCGAGTTACATGATCCCCCATGTTGTGCA
AAAAAGCGGTTAGCTCCTTCGGTCCTCCGATCGTTGTCAGAAGTAAGTTGGCCGCAGTGTTATCACTCAT
GGTTATGGCAGCACTGCATAATTCTCTTACTGTCATGCCATCCGTAAGATGCTTTTCTGTGACTGGTGAG
TACTCAACCAAGTCATTCTGAGAATAGTGTATGCGGCGACCGAGTTGCTCTTGCCCGGCGTCAATACGGG
ATAATACCGCGCCACATAGCAGAACTTTAAAAGTGCTCATCATTGGAAAACGTTCTTCGGGGCGAAAACT
CTCAAGGATCTTACCGCTGTTGAGATCCAGTTCGATGTAACCCACTCGTGCACCCAACTGATCTTCAGCA
TCTTTTACTTTCACCAGCGTTTCTGGGTGAGCAAAAACAGGAAGGCAAAATGCCGCAAAAAAGGGAATAA
GGGCGACACGGAAATGTTGAATACTCATACTCTTCCTTTTTCAATATTATTGAAGCATTTATCAGGGTTA
TTGTCTCATGAGCGGATACATATTTGAATGTATTTAGAAAAATAAACAAATAGGGGTTCCGCGCACATTT
CCCCGAAAAGTGCCACCTGACG
Features (pLannotate 1.2.2; 21 found; start..end, strand, type, name):
     30..82      -  misc_feature   bom (fragment): basis of mobility region from pBR322
    237..616     +  enhancer       CMV enhancer: human cytomegalovirus immediate early enhancer
    617..820     +  promoter       CMV promoter: human cytomegalovirus (CMV) immediate early promoter
    816..849     +  LTR            5' LTR (truncated) (fragment): truncated 5' long terminal repeat (LTR) from HIV-1
    865..883     +  promoter       T7 promoter: promoter for bacteriophage T7 RNA polymerase
    900..2537    +  CDS            CDT1: CDT1_HUMAN - Experimental evidence at protein level: Swiss-Prot protein existence level 1. Required for both DNA replication and mitosis (PubMed:11125146, PubMed:22581055, PubMed:21856198, PubMed:14993212, PubMed:26842564). DNA replication licensing factor, required for pre- replication complex assembly. Cooperates with CDC6 and the origin recognition complex (ORC) during G1 phase of the cell cycle to promote the loading of the mini-chromosome maintenance (MCM) complex onto DNA to generate pre-replication complexes (pre-RC)(PubMed:14672932). Required also for mitosis by promoting stable kineto
   2589..2607    -  promoter       SP6 promoter: promoter for bacteriophage SP6 RNA polymerase
   2633..2857    +  polyA_signal   bGH poly(A) signal: bovine growth hormone polyadenylation signal
   2861..2882    +  promoter       SV40 promoter (fragment): SV40 enhancer and early promoter
   2903..3331    +  rep_origin     f1 ori (sequence partly withheld): f1 bacteriophage origin of replication; arrow indicates direction of (+) strand synthesis
   3345..3674    +  promoter       SV40 promoter: SV40 enhancer and early promoter
   3741..4532    +  CDS            neo: KKA2_KLEPN - Also known as kan, nptII. Experimental evidence at protein level: Swiss-Prot protein existence level 1. Resistance to kanamycin, neomycin, paromomycin, ribostamycin, butirosin and gentamicin B. From Klebsiella pneumoniae.
   4556..4714    +  CDS            ble (fragment): BLE_KLEPN - Experimental evidence at protein level: Swiss-Prot protein existence level 1. Binding protein with a strong affinity to the bleomycin family of antibiotics. Binds to CL990; an antimitotic-antibiotic compound. From Klebsiella pneumoniae.
   4709..4830    +  polyA_signal   SV40 poly(A) signal: SV40 polyadenylation signal
   4903..4919    -  protein_bind   lac operator: The lac repressor binds to the lac operator to inhibit transcription in E. coli. This inhibition can be relieved by adding lactose or isopropyl-β-D-thiogalactopyranoside (IPTG). lac repressor encoded by lacI
   4927..4957    -  promoter       lac promoter: promoter for the E. coli lac operon
   4972..4993    -  protein_bind   CAP binding site: CAP binding activates transcription in the presence of cAMP. E. coli catabolite activator protein
   5006..5098    -  CDS            lacI (fragment): lac repressor; lacI; The lac repressor binds to the lac operator to inhibit transcription in E. coli. This inhibition can be relieved by adding lactose or isopropyl-β-D-thiogalactopyranoside (IPTG).
   5281..5869    -  rep_origin     ori: high-copy-number ColE1/pMB1/pBR322/pUC origin of replication
   6040..6900    -  CDS            AmpR: β-lactamase; bla; confers resistance to ampicillin, carbenicillin, and related antibiotics
   6901..7005    -  promoter       AmpR promoter: bla
