[The description below was written by a language model from this plasmid's Addgene catalogue record and pLannotate feature annotations shown in this document.]
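Description:
pcDNA3-hCdt1-HA is a mammalian expression plasmid built on the pcDNA3 backbone for producing human Cdt1 (Cdc10-dependent transcript 1, CDT1) with a C-terminal HA epitope tag supplied by a modified backbone. It is propagated in E. coli through a high-copy ColE1/pUC-type origin with ampicillin selection (AmpR under its bla promoter). An f1 origin is also present for single-stranded DNA production. For mammalian cells, an SV40 enhancer/early promoter drives the neomycin phosphotransferase gene followed by an SV40 poly(A) signal, allowing G418 selection of stable transfectants.

The roughly 1.7 kb CDT1 coding sequence, cloned between two retained EcoRI sites, sits downstream of the CMV immediate-early enhancer and promoter and upstream of the bovine growth hormone polyadenylation signal, giving strong constitutive expression. Flanking T7 and SP6 promoters serve as sequencing primer sites and could support in vitro transcription. The insert is catalogued as wild-type, but repository quality control found an A262T change, which the depositor considers unlikely to affect function. The HA tag is not annotated in the feature table, and the sequenced record (7,034 nt) is slightly shorter than the stated total size of 7,128 bp. Short hits annotated as HIV-1 LTR, ble, lacI and bom fragments are most likely backbone remnants rather than functional elements.

Cdt1 is a replication licensing factor that cooperates with CDC6 and ORC to load the MCM complex onto DNA in G1. The associated publication concerns PIP degron proteins that are substrates of CRL4-Cdt2 and their effect on DNA polymerase eta and kappa focus formation after UV damage, which suggests use for overexpressing and detecting tagged Cdt1 in human cells.
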