Addgene plasmid #117500: pcDNA3-hCdt1-HA
Purpose: Expresses human Cdt1 fused to HA tag
Depositing lab: Domenico Maiorano. Depositing organization: CNRS UMR 9002, Institut de Genetique Humaine (IGH). Publication: PIP degron proteins, substrates of CRL4Cdt2, and not PIP boxes, interfere with DNA polymerase eta and kappa focus formation on UV damage. Tsanov N, Kermi C, Coulombe P, Van der Laan S, Hodroj D, Maiorano D. Nucleic Acids Res. 2014 Apr;42(6):3692-706. doi: 10.1093/nar/gkt1400. Epub 2014 Jan 14. PubMed 24423875.
Backbone
  Vector backbone: pCDNA3
  Backbone manufacturer: Invitrogene
  Backbone size w/o insert (bp): 5428
  Total vector size (bp): 7128
  Modifications to backbone: HA tag
  Vector type: Mammalian Expression
  Selectable markers: Neomycin (select with G418)
Growth in bacteria
  Bacterial resistance: Ampicillin, 100 μg/mL
  Growth temperature: 37°C
  Growth strain: DH5alpha
  Copy number: High Copy
Gene/Insert
  Gene/Insert name: Cdc10-dependent transcript-1 (alt name: Cdt1)
  Species: H. sapiens (human); 1700 bp
  Insert size (bp): 1700
  Mutation: wild-type
  GenBank ID: AB053172.1
  Entrez Gene: CDT1 (a.k.a. DUP, RIS2)
  Promoter: CMV
  Tag / fusion protein: HA (C terminal on backbone)
  Cloning method: Restriction Enzyme; 5′ cloning site EcoRI (not destroyed); 3′ cloning site EcoRI (not destroyed)
  Sequencing primers: 5′ T7; 3′ SP6
Resource information
  A portion of this plasmid was derived from a plasmid made by: Source BioScience
Terms and licenses: Academic/Nonprofit Terms; Industry Terms: Not Available to Industry
Depositor comments: Please note that mutation A262T in Cdt1 was found during Addgene's quality control. The depositor noted that this mutation should NOT affect plasmid function.
How to cite: pcDNA3-hCdt1-HA was a gift from Domenico Maiorano (Addgene plasmid # 117500 ; http://n2t.net/addgene:117500 ; RRID:Addgene_117500)
