>Addgene plasmid #117500 | pcDNA3-hCdt1-HA | depositor partial sequence | sequence record 221756 | 7-904 sequenced with T7 primer
AGCGCCGCGTCACCGACTTCTTCGCGGCGCCGCCGCCCCGGGCCCCCCCGCATCGGCGCCGCCCAAGCTG
GCCTGCCGCACCCCCAGCCCCGCCAGGCCCGCACTCCGCGCCCCGGCCTCCGCTACCAGTGGCAGCCGCA
AGCGCGCCCGCCCGCCCGCCGCCCCCGGACGCGACCAGGCCAGGCCACCGGCCCGCAGGAGACTGCGGCT
GTCGGTGGACGAGGTTTCCAGCCCCAGTACCCCCGAGGCCCCAGACATCCCAGCCTGCCCTTCTCCGGGC
CAGAAGATAAAGAAATCCACCCCGGCAGCAGGTCAGCCGCCCCACCTGACATCCGCGCAGGACCAGGACA
CCATCTCTGAGCTTGCGTCATGCCTGCAACGGGCCCGGGAGCTGGGGGCAAGAGTCCGGGCGCTGAAGGC
CAGTGCCCAGGATGCTGGGGAGTCCTGCACCCCAGAGGCCGAGGGCCGCCCTGAGGAGCCATGTGGCGAG
AAGGCGCCCGCCTACCAGCGCTTCCATGCCCTGGCCCAGCCCGGCCTGCCGGGACTCGTGCTGCCCTACA
AGTACCAGGTGCTGGCGGAGATGTTCCGCAGCATGGACACCATCGTGGGCATGCTCCACAACCGCTCCGA
GACGCCCACCTTTGCCAAGGTCCAGCGGGGCGTCCAGGACATGATGCGTAGGCGTTTTGAGGAGCGCAAT
GTTGGCCAGATCAAAACCGTGTACCCGGCCTCCTACCCGCTTCCGCCAGGAGCGCAGTGTCCTCCACCTT
CAAGGATGGCACCAGGAGGTCAGATTACCAGCTCACCATCGAGCCACTGCTGGAGCAGGAGGCTGACGGA
GCAGCC
