>Addgene plasmid #117500 | pcDNA3-hCdt1-HA | depositor partial sequence | sequence record 221757 | 570-888 sequenced with an internal primer
TTCTGCCCTGGCCAGCCCGGCCTGCCGGGACTCGTGCTGCCCTACAAGTACCAGGTGCTGGCGGAGATGT
TCCGCAGCATGGACACCATCGTGGGCATGCTCCACAACCGCTCCGAGACGCCCACCTTTGCCAAGGTCCA
GCGGGGCGTCCAGGACATGATGCGTAGGCGTTTTGAGGAGCGCAATGTTGGCCAGATCAAAACCGTGTAC
CCGGCCTCCTACCGCTTCCGCCAGGAGCGCAGTGTCCCCACCTTCAAGGATGGCACCAGGAGGTCAGATT
ACCAGCTCACCATCGAGCCACTGCTGGAGCAGGAGGCTGACGGAGCAGCCCCCCAGCTCACGGCCTCGCG
CCTCCTGCAGCGACGGCAGATCTTCAGCCAGAAGCTGGTGGAGCACGTCAAGGAGCACCACAAGGCCTTC
CTGGCCTCCCTGAGCCCCGCCATGGTGGTGCCGGAGGACCAGCTGACCCGCTGGCACCCGCGCTTCAACG
TGGATGAAGTACCCGACATCGAGCCGGCCGCGCTGCCCCAGCCACCCGCCACGGAGAAGCTCACCACTGC
TCAGGAGGTGCTGGCCCGGGCCCGCAACCTGATTTCACCCAGGATGGAGAAGGCCTTGAGTCAATTGGCC
CTGCGCTCTGCTGCGCCCAGCAGCCCCGGGTCTCCCAGGCCAGCACTGCCGGCTACCCCACCAGCCACCC
CGCCTGCAGCCTCTCCCAGTGCTCTGAAGGGGGTGTCCCAGGATCTGCTGGAGCGGATCCGAGCCAAGGA
GGCACAGAAGCAGCTGGCACAGATGACGCGGTGCCCGGAGCAGAGCAGCGGCTGCAGCGCTTAGAACGGC
TGCCTGAGCTGGCCCGCGTGCTGCGGAGCGTCTTTGTGTCCGAACGCA
