>Addgene plasmid #117500 | pcDNA3-hCdt1-HA | depositor partial sequence | sequence record 221758 | 1203-1690 sequenced with an internal primer
GGCCTGCGCTCTGCTGCGCCCAGCAGCCCCGGGTCTCCCAGGCCAGCACTGCCGGCTACCCCACCAGCCA
CCCCGCCTGCAGCCTCTCCCAGTGCTCTGAAGGGGGTGTCCCAGGATCTGCTGGAGCGGATCCGAGCCAA
GGAGGCACAGAAGCAGCTGGCACAGATGACGCGGTGCCCGGAGCAGGAGCAGCGGCTGCAGCGCTTAGAA
CGGCTGCCTGAGCTGGCCCGCGTGCTGCGGAGCGTCTTTGTGTCCGAACGCAAGCCTGCGCTCAGCATGG
AGGTGGCCTGTGCCAGGATGGTGGGCAGCTGTTGTACTATCATGAGCCCTGGGGAAATGGAGAAGCACCT
GCTGCTCCTCTCCGAGCTGCTGCCGGACTGGCTCAGCCTCCACCGCATCCGCACCGACACCTACGTCAAG
CTGGACAAGGCCGCGGACCTCGCCCACATCACTGCACGCCTGGCCCACCAGACACGTGCTGAGGAGGGGC
TGAATTCTTATGATGTTCCTGATTATGCTAGCCTCTAATCTAGAGGGCCCTATTCTATAGTGTCACCTAA
ATGCTAGAGCTCGCTGATCAGCCTCGACTGTGCCTTCTAGTTGCCAGCCATCTGTTGTTTGCCCCTCCCC
CGTGCCTTCCTTGACCCTGGAAGGTGCCACTCCCACTGTCCTTTCCTAATAAAATGAGGAAATTGCATCG
CATTGTCTGAGTAGGTGTCATTCTATTCTGGGGGGTGGGGTGGGGCAGACA
